>Addgene plasmid #77356 | STK35 gRNA (BRDN0001147324) | addgene full sequence | sequence record 187604 | Addgene Assembled Sequence
CCCGGGTGCAAAGATGGATAAAGTTTTAAACAGAGAGGAATCTTTGCAGCTAATGGACCTTCTAGGTCTT
GAAAGGAGTGGGAATTGGCTCCGGTGCCCGTCAGTGGGCAGAGCGCACATCGCCCACAGTCCCCGAGAAG
TTGGGGGGAGGGGTCGGCAATTGATCCGGTGCCTAGAGAAGGTGGCGCGGGGTAAACTGGGAAAGTGATG
TCGTGTACTGGCTCCGCCTTTTTCCCGAGGGTGGGGGAGAACCGTATATAAGTGCAGTAGTCGCCGTGAA
CGTTCTTTTTCGCAACGGGTTTGCCGCCAGAACACAGGTAAGTGCCGTGTGTGGTTCCCGCGGGCCTGGC
CTCTTTACGGGTTATGGCCCTTGCGTGCCTTGAATTACTTCCACCTGGCTGCAGTACGTGATTCTTGATC
CCGAGCTTCGGGTTGGAAGTGGGTGGGAGAGTTCGAGGCCTTGCGCTTAAGGAGCCCCTTCGCCTCGTGC
TTGAGTTGAGGCCTGGCCTGGGCGCTGGGGCCGCCGCGTGCGAATCTGGTGGCACCTTCGCGCCTGTCTC
GCTGCTTTCGATAAGTCTCTAGCCATTTAAAATTTTTGATGACCTGCTGCGACGCTTTTTTTCTGGCAAG
ATAGTCTTGTAAATGCGGGCCAAGATCTGCACACTGGTATTTCGGTTTTTGGGGCCGCGGGCGGCGACGG
GGCCCGTGCGTCCCAGCGCACATGTTCGGCGAGGCGGGGCCTGCGAGCGCGGCCACCGAGAATCGGACGG
GGGTAGTCTCAAGCTGGCCGGCCTGCTCTGGTGCCTGGCCTCGCGCCGCCGTGTATCGCCCCGCCCTGGG
CGGCAAGGCTGGCCCGGTCGGCACCAGTTGCGTGAGCGGAAAGATGGCCGCTTCCCGGCCCTGCTGCAGG
GAGCTCAAAATGGAGGACGCGGCGCTCGGGAGAGCGGGCGGGTGAGTCACCCACACAAAGGAAAAGGGCC
TTTCCGTCCTCAGCCGTCGCTTCATGTGACTCCACGGAGTACCGGGCGCCGTCCAGGCACCTCGATTAGT
TCTCGAGCTTTTGGAGTACGTCGTCTTTAGGTTGGGGGGAGGGGTTTTATGCGATGGAGTTTCCCCACAC
TGAGTGGGTGGAGACTGAAGTTAGGCCAGCTTGGCACTTGATGTAATTCTCCTTGGAATTTGCCCTTTTT
GAGTTTGGATCTTGGTTCATTCTCAAGCCTCAGACAGTGGTTCAAAGTTTTTTTCTTCCATTTCAGGTGT
CGTGACGTACGGCCACCATGACCGAGTACAAGCCCACGGTGCGCCTCGCCACCCGCGACGACGTCCCCAG
GGCCGTACGCACCCTCGCCGCCGCGTTCGCCGACTACCCCGCCACGCGCCACACCGTCGATCCGGACCGC
CACATCGAGCGGGTCACCGAGCTGCAAGAACTCTTCCTCACGCGCGTCGGGCTCGACATCGGCAAGGTGT
GGGTCGCGGACGACGGCGCCGCCGTGGCGGTCTGGACCACGCCGGAGAGCGTCGAAGCGGGGGCGGTGTT
CGCCGAGATCGGCCCGCGCATGGCCGAGTTGAGCGGTTCCCGGCTGGCCGCGCAGCAACAGATGGAAGGC
CTCCTGGCGCCGCACCGGCCCAAGGAGCCCGCGTGGTTCCTGGCCACCGTCGGAGTCTCGCCCGACCACC
AGGGCAAGGGTCTGGGCAGCGCCGTCGTGCTCCCCGGAGTGGAGGCGGCCGAGCGCGCCGGGGTGCCCGC
CTTCCTGGAGACCTCCGCGCCCCGCAACCTCCCCTTCTACGAGCGGCTCGGCTTCACCGTCACCGCCGAC
GTCGAGGTGCCCGAAGGACCGCGCACCTGGTGCATGACCCGCAAGCCCGGTGCCTGAACGCGTTAAGTCG
ACAATCAACCTCTGGATTACAAAATTTGTGAAAGATTGACTGGTATTCTTAACTATGTTGCTCCTTTTAC
GCTATGTGGATACGCTGCTTTAATGCCTTTGTATCATGCTATTGCTTCCCGTATGGCTTTCATTTTCTCC
TCCTTGTATAAATCCTGGTTGCTGTCTCTTTATGAGGAGTTGTGGCCCGTTGTCAGGCAACGTGGCGTGG
TGTGCACTGTGTTTGCTGACGCAACCCCCACTGGTTGGGGCATTGCCACCACCTGTCAGCTCCTTTCCGG
GACTTTCGCTTTCCCCCTCCCTATTGCCACGGCGGAACTCATCGCCGCCTGCCTTGCCCGCTGCTGGACA
GGGGCTCGGCTGTTGGGCACTGACAATTCCGTGGTGTTGTCGGGGAAATCATCGTCCTTTCCTTGGCTGC
TCGCCTGTGTTGCCACCTGGATTCTGCGCGGGACGTCCTTCTGCTACGTCCCTTCGGCCCTCAATCCAGC
GGACCTTCCTTCCCGCGGCCTGCTGCCGGCTCTGCGGCCTCTTCCGCGTCTTCGCCTTCGCCCTCAGACG
AGTCGGATCTCCCTTTGGGCCGCCTCCCCGCGTCGACTTTAAGACCAATGACTTACAAGGCAGCTGTAGA
TCTTAGCCACTTTTTAAAAGAAAAGGGGGGACTGGAAGGGCTAATTCACTCCCAACGAAGACAAGATCTG
CTTTTTGCTTGTACTGGGTCTCTCTGGTTAGACCAGATCTGAGCCTGGGAGCTCTCTGGCTAACTAGGGA
ACCCACTGCTTAAGCCTCAATAAAGCTTGCCTTGAGTGCTTCAAGTAGTGTGTGCCCGTCTGTTGTGTGA
CTCTGGTAACTAGAGATCCCTCAGACCCTTTTAGTCAGTGTGGAAAATCTCTAGCAGTACGTATAGTAGT
TCATGTCATCTTATTATTCAGTATTTATAACTTGCAAAGAAATGAATATCAGAGAGTGAGAGGAACTTGT
TTATTGCAGCTTATAATGGTTACAAATAAAGCAATAGCATCACAAATTTCACAAATAAAGCATTTTTTTC
ACTGCATTCTAGTTGTGGTTTGTCCAAACTCATCAATGTATCTTATCATGTCTGGCTCTAGCTATCCCGC
CCCTAACTCCGCCCATCCCGCCCCTAACTCCGCCCAGTTCCGCCCATTCTCCGCCCCATGGCTGACTAAT
TTTTTTTATTTATGCAGAGGCCGAGGCCGCCTCGGCCTCTGAGCTATTCCAGAAGTAGTGAGGAGGCTTT
TTTGGAGGCCTAGGGACGTACCCAATTCGCCCTATAGTGAGTCGTATTACGCGCGCTCACTGGCCGTCGT
TTTACAACGTCGTGACTGGGAAAACCCTGGCGTTACCCAACTTAATCGCCTTGCAGCACATCCCCCTTTC
GCCAGCTGGCGTAATAGCGAAGAGGCCCGCACCGATCGCCCTTCCCAACAGTTGCGCAGCCTGAATGGCG
AATGGG
[124 nt withheld, positions 3367-3490]
C
[91 nt withheld, positions 3492-3582]
A
[49 nt withheld, positions 3584-3632]
CCTTTGACGTTGGAGTCCACGTTCTTT
[37 nt withheld, positions 3660-3696]
ACCCTATCTCGGTCTATTCTTTTGATTTATAAGGGATTTTGCCGATTTCGGCCTATTGGTTAAAAAATGA
GCTGATTTAACAAAAATTTAACGCGAATTTTAACAAAATATTAACGCTTACAATTTAGGTGGCACTTTTC
GGGGAAATGTGCGCGGAACCCCTATTTGTTTATTTTTCTAAATACATTCAAATATGTATCCGCTCATGAG
ACAATAACCCTGATAAATGCTTCAATAATATTGAAAAAGGAAGAGTATGAGTATTCAACATTTCCGTGTC
GCCCTTATTCCCTTTTTTGCGGCATTTTGCCTTCCTGTTTTTGCTCACCCAGAAACGCTGGTGAAAGTAA
AAGATGCTGAAGATCAGTTGGGTGCACGAGTGGGTTACATCGAACTGGATCTCAACAGCGGTAAGATCCT
TGAGAGTTTTCGCCCCGAAGAACGTTTTCCAATGATGAGCACTTTTAAAGTTCTGCTATGTGGCGCGGTA
TTATCCCGTATTGACGCCGGGCAAGAGCAACTCGGTCGCCGCATACACTATTCTCAGAATGACTTGGTTG
AGTACTCACCAGTCACAGAAAAGCATCTTACGGATGGCATGACAGTAAGAGAATTATGCAGTGCTGCCAT
AACCATGAGTGATAACACTGCGGCCAACTTACTTCTGACAACGATCGGAGGACCGAAGGAGCTAACCGCT
TTTTTGCACAACATGGGGGATCATGTAACTCGCCTTGATCGTTGGGAACCGGAGCTGAATGAAGCCATAC
CAAACGACGAGCGTGACACCACGATGCCTGTAGCAATGGCAACAACGTTGCGCAAACTATTAACTGGCGA
ACTACTTACTCTAGCTTCCCGGCAACAATTAATAGACTGGATGGAGGCGGATAAAGTTGCAGGACCACTT
CTGCGCTCGGCCCTTCCGGCTGGCTGGTTTATTGCTGATAAATCTGGAGCCGGTGAGCGTGGGTCTCGCG
GTATCATTGCAGCACTGGGGCCAGATGGTAAGCCCTCCCGTATCGTAGTTATCTACACGACGGGGAGTCA
GGCAACTATGGATGAACGAAATAGACAGATCGCTGAGATAGGTGCCTCACTGATTAAGCATTGGTAACTG
TCAGACCAAGTTTACTCATATATACTTTAGATTGATTTAAAACTTCATTTTTAATTTAAAAGGATCTAGG
TGAAGATCCTTTTTGATAATCTCATGACCAAAATCCCTTAACGTGAGTTTTCGTTCCACTGAGCGTCAGA
CCCCGTAGAAAAGATCAAAGGATCTTCTTGAGATCCTTTTTTTCTGCGCGTAATCTGCTGCTTGCAAACA
AAAAAACCACCGCTACCAGCGGTGGTTTGTTTGCCGGATCAAGAGCTACCAACTCTTTTTCCGAAGGTAA
CTGGCTTCAGCAGAGCGCAGATACCAAATACTGTTCTTCTAGTGTAGCCGTAGTTAGGCCACCACTTCAA
GAACTCTGTAGCACCGCCTACATACCTCGCTCTGCTAATCCTGTTACCAGTGGCTGCTGCCAGTGGCGAT
AAGTCGTGTCTTACCGGGTTGGACTCAAGACGATAGTTACCGGATAAGGCGCAGCGGTCGGGCTGAACGG
GGGGTTCGTGCACACAGCCCAGCTTGGAGCGAACGACCTACACCGAACTGAGATACCTACAGCGTGAGCT
ATGAGAAAGCGCCACGCTTCCCGAAGGGAGAAAGGCGGACAGGTATCCGGTAAGCGGCAGGGTCGGAACA
GGAGAGCGCACGAGGGAGCTTCCAGGGGGAAACGCCTGGTATCTTTATAGTCCTGTCGGGTTTCGCCACC
TCTGACTTGAGCGTCGATTTTTGTGATGCTCGTCAGGGGGGCGGAGCCTATGGAAAAACGCCAGCAACGC
GGCCTTTTTACGGTTCCTGGCCTTTTGCTGGCCTTTTGCTCACATGTTCTTTCCTGCGTTATCCCCTGAT
TCTGTGGATAACCGTATTACCGCCTTTGAGTGAGCTGATACCGCTCGCCGCAGCCGAACGACCGAGCGCA
GCGAGTCAGTGAGCGAGGAAGCGGAAGAGCGCCCAATACGCAAACCGCCTCTCCCCGCGCGTTGGCCGAT
TCATTAATGCAGCTGGCACGACAGGTTTCCCGACTGGAAAGCGGGCAGTGAGCGCAACGCAATTAATGTG
AGTTAGCTCACTCATTAGGCACCCCAGGCTTTACACTTTATGCTTCCGGCTCGTATGTTGTGTGGAATTG
TGAGCGGATAACAATTTCACACAGGAAACAGCTATGACCATGATTACGCCAAGCGCGCAATTAACCCTCA
CTAAAGGGAACAAAAGCTGGAGCTGCAAGCTTAATGTAGTCTTATGCAATACTCTTGTAGTCTTGCAACA
TGGTAACGATGAGTTAGCAACATGCCTTACAAGGAGAGAAAAAGCACCGTGCATGCCGATTGGTGGAAGT
AAGGTGGTACGATCGTGCCTTATTAGGAAGGCAACAGACGGGTCTGACATGGATTGGACGAACCACTGAA
TTGCCGCATTGCAGAGATATTGTATTTAAGTGCCTAGCTCGATACATAAACGGGTCTCTCTGGTTAGACC
AGATCTGAGCCTGGGAGCTCTCTGGCTAACTAGGGAACCCACTGCTTAAGCCTCAATAAAGCTTGCCTTG
AGTGCTTCAAGTAGTGTGTGCCCGTCTGTTGTGTGACTCTGGTAACTAGAGATCCCTCAGACCCTTTTAG
TCAGTGTGGAAAATCTCTAGCAGTGGCGCCCGAACAGGGACTTGAAAGCGAAAGGGAAACCAGAGGAGCT
CTCTCGACGCAGGACTCGGCTTGCTGAAGCGCGCACGGCAAGAGGCGAGGGGCGGCGACTGGTGAGTACG
CCAAAAATTTTGACTAGCGGAGGCTAGAAGGAGAGAGATGGGTGCGAGAGCGTCAGTATTAAGCGGGGGA
GAATTAGATCGCGATGGGAAAAAATTCGGTTAAGGCCAGGGGGAAAGAAAAAATATAAATTAAAACATAT
AGTATGGGCAAGCAGGGAGCTAGAACGATTCGCAGTTAATCCTGGCCTGTTAGAAACATCAGAAGGCTGT
AGACAAATACTGGGACAGCTACAACCATCCCTTCAGACAGGATCAGAAGAACTTAGATCATTATATAATA
CAGTAGCAACCCTCTATTGTGTGCATCAAAGGATAGAGATAAAAGACACCAAGGAAGCTTTAGACAAGAT
AGAGGAAGAGCAAAACAAAAGTAAGACCACCGCACAGCAAGCGGCCGCTGATCTTCAGACCTGGAGGAGG
AGATATGAGGGACAATTGGAGAAGTGAATTATATAAATATAAAGTAGTAAAAATTGAACCATTAGGAGTA
GCACCCACCAAGGCAAAGAGAAGAGTGGTGCAGAGAGAAAAAAGAGCAGTGGGAATAGGAGCTTTGTTCC
TTGGGTTCTTGGGAGCAGCAGGAAGCACTATGGGCGCAGCGTCAATGACGCTGACGGTACAGGCCAGACA
ATTATTGTCTGGTATAGTGCAGCAGCAGAACAATTTGCTGAGGGCTATTGAGGCGCAACAGCATCTGTTG
CAACTCACAGTCTGGGGCATCAAGCAGCTCCAGGCAAGAATCCTGGCTGTGGAAAGATACCTAAAGGATC
AACAGCTCCTGGGGATTTGGGGTTGCTCTGGAAAACTCATTTGCACCACTGCTGTGCCTTGGAATGCTAG
TTGGAGTAATAAATCTCTGGAACAGATTTGGAATCACACGACCTGGATGGAGTGGGACAGAGAAATTAAC
AATTACACAAGCTTAATACACTCCTTAATTGAAGAATCGCAAAACCAGCAAGAAAAGAATGAACAAGAAT
TATTGGAATTAGATAAATGGGCAAGTTTGTGGAATTGGTTTAACATAACAAATTGGCTGTGGTATATAAA
ATTATTCATAATGATAGTAGGAGGCTTGGTAGGTTTAAGAATAGTTTTTGCTGTACTTTCTATAGTGAAT
AGAGTTAGGCAGGGATATTCACCATTATCGTTTCAGACCCACCTCCCAACCCCGAGGGGACCCAGAGAGG
GCCTATTTCCCATGATTCCTTCATATTTGCATATACGATACAAGGCTGTTAGAGAGATAATTAGAATTAA
TTTGACTGTAAACACAAAGATATTAGTACAAAATACGTGACGTAGAAAGTAATAATTTCTTGGGTAGTTT
GCAGTTTTAAAATTATGTTTTAAAATGGACTATCATATGCTTACCGTAACTTGAAAGTATTTCGATTTCT
TGGCTTTATATATCTTGTGGAAAGGACGAAACACCGCGTTCTCGGGGGCGTCGCAGGTTTTAGAGCTAGA
AATAGCAAGTTAAAATAAGGCTAGTCCGTTATCAACTTGAAAAAGTGGCACCGAGTCGGTGCTTTTTTAA
GCTTGGCGTAACTAGATCTTGAGACAAATGGCAGTATTCATCCACAATTTTAAAAGAAAAGGGGGGATTG
GGGGGTACAGTGCAGGGGAAAGAATAGTAGACATAATAGCAACAGACATACAAACTAAAGAATTACAAAA
ACAAATTACAAAAATTCAAAATTTTCGGGTTTATTACAGGGACAGCAGAGATCCACTTTGGCGCCGGCTC
GAGGGGG
Features (pLannotate 1.2.2; 29 found; start..end, strand, type, name):
     14..80      +  CDS            small t antigen (fragment): SV40 (simian virus 40) small t antigen
    106..317     +  promoter       EF-1α core promoter: core promoter for human elongation factor EF-1α
    318..1256    +  intron         EF-1α intron A: intron upstream of the start codon of human EF-1α
   1278..1877    +  CDS            PuroR (fragment): puromycin N-acetyltransferase; pac from Streptomyces; confers resistance to puromycin
   1893..2481    +  misc_feature   WPRE: woodchuck hepatitis virus posttranscriptional regulatory element
   2532..2551    +  misc_feature   cPPT/CTS (fragment): central polypurine tract and central termination sequence of HIV-1
   2553..2786    +  LTR            3' LTR (ΔU3): self-inactivating 3' long terminal repeat (LTR) from HIV-1
   2864..2985    +  polyA_signal   SV40 poly(A) signal: SV40 polyadenylation signal
   3025..3160    +  rep_origin     SV40 ori: SV40 origin of replication
   3181..3199    -  promoter       T7 promoter: promoter for bacteriophage T7 RNA polymerase
   3207..3362    +  CDS            lacZα (fragment): LacZα fragment of β-galactosidase; lacZ fragment
   3367..3795    +  rep_origin     f1 ori (sequence partly withheld): f1 bacteriophage origin of replication; arrow indicates direction of (+) strand synthesis
   3848..3952    +  promoter       AmpR promoter: bla
   3953..4813    +  CDS            AmpR: β-lactamase; bla; confers resistance to ampicillin, carbenicillin, and related antibiotics
   4984..5572    +  rep_origin     ori: high-copy-number ColE1/pMB1/pBR322/pUC origin of replication
   5755..5847    +  CDS            lacI (fragment): lac repressor; lacI; The lac repressor binds to the lac operator to inhibit transcription in E. coli. This inhibition can be relieved by adding lactose or isopropyl-β-D-thiogalactopyranoside (IPTG).
   5860..5881    +  protein_bind   CAP binding site: CAP binding activates transcription in the presence of cAMP. E. coli catabolite activator protein
   5896..5926    +  promoter       lac promoter: promoter for the E. coli lac operon
   5934..5950    +  protein_bind   lac operator: The lac repressor binds to the lac operator to inhibit transcription in E. coli. This inhibition can be relieved by adding lactose or isopropyl-β-D-thiogalactopyranoside (IPTG). lac repressor encoded by lacI
   5995..6013    +  promoter       T3 promoter: promoter for bacteriophage T3 RNA polymerase
   6041..6267    +  promoter       RSV promoter: Rous sarcoma virus enhancer/promoter
   6268..6448    +  LTR            5' LTR (truncated): truncated 5' long terminal repeat (LTR) from HIV-1
   6495..6620    +  misc_feature   HIV-1 Ψ: packaging signal of human immunodeficiency virus type 1
   6604..6967    +  CDS            HIV-1 gag (fragment): gag protein from human immunodeficiency virus 1; gag
   7113..7346    +  misc_feature   RRE: The Rev response element (RRE) of HIV-1 allows for Rev-dependent mRNA export from the nucleus to the cytoplasm.
   7723..7749    +  CDS            Rev (fragment): human immunodeficiency virus 1 (HIV-1) Rev protein; rev; enhances nuclear export of unspliced and incompletely spliced viral mRNAs
   7753..7993    +  promoter       U6 promoter: RNA polymerase III promoter for human U6 snRNA
   8023..8098    +  misc_RNA       gRNA scaffold: guide RNA scaffold for the Streptococcus pyogenes CRISPR/Cas9 system
   8154..8271    +  misc_feature   cPPT/CTS: central polypurine tract and central termination sequence of HIV-1
