[The description below was written by a language model from this plasmid's Addgene catalogue record and pLannotate feature annotations shown in this document.]
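Description:
STK35 gRNA (BRDN0001147324) is a third-generation lentiviral guide RNA plasmid built on the lentiGuide-Puro backbone and designed to direct Streptococcus pyogenes Cas9 to the human serine/threonine kinase gene STK35 (also known as CLIK1 or STK35L1). It is propagated in E. coli as a high-copy plasmid through a ColE1/pUC-type origin with ampicillin selection from the β-lactamase gene. The backbone also carries an f1 origin, an SV40 origin and polyadenylation signal, and residual lac, T7 and T3 cloning-vector elements.

The lentiviral transfer cassette begins with an RSV promoter fused to a truncated HIV-1 5' LTR, which makes genomic RNA production independent of Tat. This is followed by the Ψ packaging signal with a partial gag sequence, the Rev response element for Rev-dependent nuclear export, and a cPPT/CTS. The cassette ends in a ΔU3 self-inactivating 3' LTR. Within this frame, a human U6 RNA polymerase III promoter drives the STK35-specific spacer joined to the Cas9 gRNA scaffold. Downstream, the EF-1α core promoter with its intron A expresses puromycin N-acetyltransferase for selection of transduced mammalian cells, and a WPRE enhances transcript expression.

The plasmid does not encode Cas9, so it is meant to be used with a separate Cas9 lentiviral vector or in cells that already express the nuclease. The guide was designed against the STK35 reference transcript and belongs to a human kinome gRNA collection, which makes it suited to knockout of STK35 in individual or arrayed loss-of-function experiments.
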