Addgene plasmid #77356: STK35 gRNA (BRDN0001147324)
Purpose: 3rd generation lentiviral gRNA plasmid targeting human STK35
Depositing lab: John Doench & David Root. Depositing organization: Broad Institute. Publication: Optimized sgRNA design to maximize activity and minimize off-target effects of CRISPR-Cas9. Doench JG, Fusi N, Sullender M, Hegde M, Vaimberg EW, Donovan KF, Smith I, Tothova Z, Wilen C, Orchard R, Virgin HW, Listgarten J, Root DE. Nat Biotechnol. 2016 Jan 18. doi: 10.1038/nbt.3437. PubMed 26780180.
Backbone
  Vector backbone: lentiGuide-Puro
  Backbone manufacturer: Zhang Lab (Addgene plasmid # 52963)
  Vector type: Mammalian Expression, Lentiviral, CRISPR
  Selectable markers: Puromycin
Growth in bacteria
  Bacterial resistance: Ampicillin, 100 μg/mL
  Growth temperature: 37°C
  Growth strain: DH5alpha
  Copy number: High Copy
Gene/Insert
  Gene/Insert name: STK35 (alt names: STK35; NM_080836.3)
  gRNA/shRNA sequence: CGTTCTCGGGGGCGTCGCAG
  Species: H. sapiens (human)
  Entrez Gene: STK35 (a.k.a. CLIK1, STK35L1)
  Promoter: hU6
  Cloning method: Unknown
  Sequencing primers: 5′ U6-F; 3′ pS2-R
Terms and licenses: Academic/Nonprofit Terms; Industry Terms: Not Available to Industry
Depositor comments: The gRNA was designed to target the following Genbank reference sequence(s): NM_080836.3. Note that this plasmid does NOT contain Cas9. It should be used in conjunction with lentiCas9-Blast (Addgene #52962) or otherwise with cell lines already expressing Cas9. Browse the full kinome gRNA library at http://www.addgene.org/pooled-library/broadgpp-human-kinome/ or visit http://www.broadinstitute.org/rnai/public/ for detailed protocols and information.
How to cite: STK35 gRNA (BRDN0001147324) was a gift from John Doench & David Root (Addgene plasmid # 77356 ; http://n2t.net/addgene:77356 ; RRID:Addgene_77356)
