>Addgene plasmid #77356 | STK35 gRNA (BRDN0001147324) | depositor partial sequence | sequence record 144816 | Target Sequence
CGTTCTCGGGGGCGTCGCAG
