>Addgene plasmid #77356 | STK35 gRNA (BRDN0001147324) | addgene partial sequence | sequence record 187603 | hU6-F
TAGAAAGTAATAATTTCTTGGGTAGTTTGCAGTTTTAAAATTATGTTTTAAAATGGACTATCATATGCTT
ACCGTAACTTGAAAGTATTTCGATTTCTTGGCTTTATATATCTTGTGGAAAGGACGAAACACCGCGTTCT
CGGGGGCGTCGCAGGTTTTAGAGCTAGAAATAGCAAGTTAAAATAAGGCTAGTCCGTTATCAACTTGAAA
AAGTGGCACCGAGTCGGTGCTTTTTTAAGCTTGGCGTAACTAGATCTTGAGACAAATGGCAGTATTCATC
CACAATTTTAAAAGAAAAGGGGGGATTGGGGGGTACAGTGCAGGGGAAAGAATAGTAGACATAATAGCAA
CAGACATACAAACTAAAGAATTACAAAAACAAATTACAAAAATTCAAAATTTTCGGGTTTATTACAGGGA
CAGCAGAGATCCACTTTGGCGCCGGCTCGAGGGGGCCCGGGTGCAAAGATGGATAAAGTTTTAAACAGAG
AGGAATCTTTGCAGCTAATGGACCTTCTAGGTCTTGAAAGGAGTGGGAATTGGCTCCGGTGCCCGTCAGT
GGGCAGAGCG
